>Addgene plasmid #40088 | pEG459 | addgene partial sequence | sequence record 51978 | MBP_F
ATAACAATAACAACAACCTCGGGATCGAGGGAAGGATCACAAGTTTGTACAAAAAAGCAGGCTTAATGAA
AGCGGCATCAAATAGTGTCTCGTCGGCCGGAGGATCAGTGTCACCTACGACAACCCAGCCACCACTACCA
CCAGGGCAGTCGTCACATCCTCAAATCTACGATCAACAGATGCAGTACTACTTCGCGGCTGCCATGCCGA
ACCAGCCAATGGCGACGTATGCGGCACAAAATGGATCTTCTCAACAGTACGCCCCAGCGGCTCCATATTA
TCAAGATGCCAACGGACAGTATGTGCAGGTTCCCGCGAACGGATCAATGGCTCCTCAACAGCACATGATG
GTTTCTGGTCAACCGTATCTCTATATGGCTCAACCACAACAAGGAGCTCAGCAAGTCATGCAGTCAGGAC
AACCACAGCTCATCTATTATCAACAATCAATGGCTCCACAAGCGGCTCCAATGTACTTCCATCCTATGCA
AGCCGCACCGATGCTTCCAGAACAAATGGGTGTGATGCCACATACGCAGCCGGCAATTCCACCTCAACAA
CAGCCAAGACAAGTGGGAGTGGAGATTAGTAGCACACGCACAGCTCCATTGACCTCGTCTACTCCTCTTC
CAACAAGTCTCGAATACGAGACTGTTCAGCGTGATAATCGCAACAGGAACATCCAATTCAGATATCATCG
TGTTATGGAGCATGACGAGTTGCCGATCGATGAGATCTCAAAGATCACCCTTGACAATCACAACGATGAC
ACGATGAGCGCTGAA
