>Addgene plasmid #40088 | pEG459 | addgene partial sequence | sequence record 53309 | pBAD_rev
AGCTGCCATTCGCCATTCAGGCTGCGCAACTGTTGGGAAGGGCGATCGGTGCGGGCCTCTTCGCTATTAC
GCCAGCTGGCGAAAGGGGGATGTGCTGCAAGGCGATTAAGTTGGGTAACGCCAGGGTTTTCCCAGTCACG
ACGTTGTAAAACGACGGCCAGTGCCAAGCTTGCCTGCAGGTCGACTCTAGAGGATCCGAATTCTGAAATA
TCACCACTTTGTACAAGAAAGCTGGGTCCCTAATAGTGTCCTCTTAGTCCGAGATTTTCCTCAGATGTCC
ACTTCGTGCTGAGAGATGTGCGACGCTTGTTCATCGGTGGATTTTCTCTGCGATTCCGTCTCAAGTGTGG
TGGCAAGTCGTCTTCGTTGGATTCCGGTTGATTGTAATCACCTCCGGCTTGAAGATCGCGACCAGCATTG
GAGAGGCACATCATTGCGCCTGCCACATTTCGATGTTTGAGCATCACTTTGGTCGGCGTGGTAGCTCTTC
CACCTGTACGCATGAATCGTGGCTGATGTCTAGCGACAACGTAGTCTTCTGGAATGACATCCTGGTCGTA
ATCCTGGTCATCGTGAGACATGCGCTGATATGGAGGAATATTCTGGAATTCCTTGTCCGTTGGATGAACA
AACTCGCAACGAAGTCCATACGGGCAGAATCCAGTTCCTCCACGCGCAAAGTTCTTGCACAGCTTTGTCT
TGTACTTGTTGTTCGGATAGCGAGCCGGAGCATCAGTAGCTCTGAGCTCTTTGAGCCCATGAGCAAACTT
GCATCGAGCACCCATATCACATGGTTTGATTCCAGATGCGTGCATCATGCA
