[The description below was written by a language model from this plasmid's Addgene catalogue record.]
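Description:
pEG459, also recorded as pMAL c2X (GW) + MEX-5 (S404A), is a bacterial expression plasmid of about 8.1 kb built on a modified version of the commercial pMAL-c2X vector (about 6.7 kb without insert). The backbone was altered by adding Gateway acceptor sites, so open reading frames can be moved in by recombinational cloning rather than restriction digestion. It is propagated in standard E. coli cloning strains under ampicillin selection. The record lists copy number as unknown and includes no feature table, so the origin of replication and other backbone elements are not itemised.

The payload is a 1,407 bp insert encoding Caenorhabditis elegans MEX-5 carrying a serine-to-alanine substitution at position 404 (S404A). The coding sequence was introduced by Gateway cloning downstream of the backbone's maltose-binding protein (MBP) gene, producing an N-terminal MBP–MEX-5 fusion. The promoter is recorded as P-lac, a lac-type inducible bacterial promoter. MBP generally improves the solubility of fusion partners and allows affinity purification on amylose resin, and the "c" series of pMAL vectors is designed for cytoplasmic expression.

Replacing a serine with alanine removes a potential phosphorylation site, and the associated publication concerns regulation of the MEX-5 gradient by a spatially segregated kinase/phosphatase cycle. The construct is therefore consistent with producing recombinant, non-phosphorylatable MEX-5 for in vitro biochemical work such as kinase or phosphatase assays, for comparison with the wild-type protein, although the record does not state the specific experiments.
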