Addgene plasmid #40088: pEG459
Depositing lab: Geraldine Seydoux. Depositing organization: Johns Hopkins University and School of Medicine. Publication: Regulation of the MEX-5 gradient by a spatially segregated kinase/phosphatase cycle. Griffin EE, Odde DJ, Seydoux G. Cell. 2011 Sep 16;146(6):955-68. 10.1016/j.cell.2011.08.012 PubMed 21925318.
Backbone
  Vector backbone: pMal c2X (GW)
  Backbone manufacturer: New England Biolabs (Modified)
  Backbone size w/o insert (bp): 6700
  Total vector size (bp): 8100
  Modifications to backbone: Gateway acceptor sites added
  Vector type: Bacterial Expression
Growth in bacteria
  Bacterial resistance: Ampicillin, 100 μg/mL
  Growth temperature: 37°C
  Growth strain: DH5alpha
  Copy number: Unknown
Gene/Insert
  Gene/Insert name: Mex-5 (S404A) (alt name: Mex-5)
  Species: C. elegans (nematode)
  Insert size (bp): 1407
  Mutation: S404A
  GenBank ID: NM_070165.4 NP_502566.1
  Entrez Gene: mex-5 (a.k.a. CELE_W02A2.7)
  Promoter: P-lac
  Tag / fusion protein: MBP (N terminal on backbone)
  Cloning method: Gateway Cloning
  Sequencing primers: 5′ MBP_F; 3′ pBAD_rev
Terms and licenses: Academic/Nonprofit Terms; Industry Terms: Not Available to Industry
Depositor comments: Alternate plasmid name: pMAL c2X (GW) + MEX-5 (S404A)
How to cite: pEG459 was a gift from Geraldine Seydoux (Addgene plasmid # 40088 ; http://n2t.net/addgene:40088 ; RRID:Addgene_40088)
